Addgene plasmid #17759: pBabe-LTA-zeo
Depositing lab: Susan Lindquist. Depositing organization: Whitehead Institute for Biomedical Research. Publication: Heat shock factor 1 is a powerful multifaceted modifier of carcinogenesis. Dai C, Whitesell L, Rogers AB, Lindquist S. Cell. 2007 Sep 21. 130(6):1005-18. 10.1016/j.cell.2007.07.020 PubMed 17889646.
Backbone
  Vector backbone: pBABE-zeo
  Backbone size w/o insert (bp): 4800
  Vector type: Mammalian Expression, Retroviral
  Selectable markers: Zeocin
Growth in bacteria
  Bacterial resistance: Ampicillin, 100 μg/mL
  Growth temperature: 37°C
  Growth strain: DH5alpha
  Copy number: High Copy
Gene/Insert
  Gene/Insert name: LTA
  Species: Simian virus 40
  Insert size (bp): 2200
  Cloning method: Restriction Enzyme; 5′ cloning site BamHI (not destroyed); 3′ cloning site BamHI (not destroyed)
  Sequencing primers: 5′ pBABE5'; 3′ pBABE3'
Resource information
  A portion of this plasmid was derived from a plasmid made by: Dr. Weinberg, Whitehead Institute
Terms and licenses: Academic/Nonprofit Terms; Industry Terms: Not Available to Industry
How to cite: pBabe-LTA-zeo was a gift from Susan Lindquist (Addgene plasmid # 17759 ; http://n2t.net/addgene:17759 ; RRID:Addgene_17759)
