[The description below was written by a language model from this plasmid's Addgene catalogue record.]
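Description:
pBabe-LTA-zeo is a retroviral mammalian expression plasmid built on the pBABE-zeo backbone (about 4.8 kb without insert). It is maintained in E. coli as a high-copy plasmid under ampicillin selection, and it carries a zeocin resistance marker for selecting transduced or transfected mammalian cells. No feature table accompanies the record, so individual elements are not itemised. In general, pBABE-family vectors are Moloney murine leukemia virus-derived. The cloned gene sits between the viral long terminal repeats and is transcribed from the 5′ LTR. A packaging signal allows the RNA to be encapsidated when the plasmid is introduced into a packaging cell line, and the drug-resistance gene is driven by a separate internal promoter. The record does not explicitly state which promoters are present in this construct.

The insert, listed as LTA, is an approximately 2.2 kb fragment from Simian virus 40, presumably the large T antigen. It was cloned into a BamHI site that is preserved at both ends. Because the same enzyme flanks the insert, cloning was non-directional, and the record does not comment on orientation. No tags or fusion partners are listed. SV40 large T antigen is a viral oncoprotein that binds and inactivates the p53 and retinoblastoma family tumor suppressors, and it is widely used to immortalize primary cells or to cooperate with other oncogenes in transformation.

The associated publication examines heat shock factor 1 as a modifier of carcinogenesis. This is consistent with using the construct for stable retroviral delivery of large T antigen to immortalize or transform cells, followed by zeocin selection. Part of the plasmid was derived from a construct made in another laboratory.
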