>Addgene plasmid #17759 | pBabe-LTA-zeo | addgene partial sequence | sequence record 23686 | 17759 with pBABE5'
CTCGCGGANCGCGACGGTCGACCGCTTTGCAAGATGGATAAAGTTTTAAACAGAGAGGAATCTTTGCAGC
TAATGGACCTTCTAGGTCTTGAAAGGAGTGCCTGGGGGAATATTCCTCTGATGAGAAAGGCATATTTAAA
AAAATGCAAGGAGTTTCATCCTGATAAAGGAGGAGATGAAGAAAAAATGAAGAAAATGAATACTCTGTAC
AAGAAAATGGAAGATGGAGTAAAATATGCTCATCAACCTGACTTTGGAGGCTTCTGGGATGCAACTGAGA
TTCCAACCTATGGAACTGATGAATGGGAGCAGTGGTGGAATGCCTTTAATGAGGAAAACCTGTTTTGCTC
AGAAGAAATGCCATCTAGTGATGATGAGGCTACTGCTGACTCTCAACATTCTACTCCTCCAAAAAAGAAG
AGAAAGGTAGAAGACCCCAAGGACTTTCCTTCAGAATTGCTAAGTTTTTTGAGTCATGCTGTGTTTAGTA
ATAGAACTCTTGCTTGCTTTGCTATTTACACCACAAAGGAAAAAGCTGCACTGCTATACAAGAAAATTAT
GGAAAAATATTCTGTAACCTTTATAAGTAGGCATAACAGTTATAATCATAACATACTGTTTTTTCTTACT
CCACACAGGCATAGAGTGTCTGCTATTAATAACTATGCTCAAAAATTGTGTACCTTTAGCTTTTTAATTT
GTAAAGGGGTTAATAAGGAATATTTGATGTATAGTGCCTTGACTAGAGATCCATTTTCTGTTATTGAGGA
AAGTTTGCCAGGTGGGTTAAAGGAGCATGATTTTAATCCAGAAGAAGCAGAGGAAACTAAACAAGTGTCC
TGGAAGCTTGTAACAGAGTATGCAATGGAAACAAAATGTGATGATGTGTTGTTATTGCTTGGGATGTACT
TGGAATTTCAGTACAGTTTTGAATGTGNTTAAAATGTATTAAAAAGACGCCCGCCCTTAGNCTGANCCCT
GAAANGCTTTATGCAAATGCTGCTATATTTGCTG
